Addgene plasmid #144391: TFORF2583
Purpose: Lentiviral vector for overexpressing transcription factor ORFs with unique 24-bp barcodes. Barcodes facilitate identification of transcription factors in pooled screens.
Depositing lab: Feng Zhang. Depositing organization: Broad Institute. Publication: A transcription factor atlas of directed differentiation. Joung J, Ma S, Tay T, Geiger-Schuller KR, Kirchgatterer PC, Verdine VK, Guo B, Arias-Garcia MA, Allen WE, Singh A, Kuksenko O, Abudayyeh OO, Gootenberg JS, Fu Z, Macrae RK, Buenrostro JD, Regev A, Zhang F. Cell. 2023 Jan 5;186(1):209-229.e26. doi: 10.1016/j.cell.2022.11.026. PubMed 36608654.
Backbone
  Vector backbone: pLX_TRC317
  Backbone manufacturer: Broad Institute Genetic Perturbation Platform
  Backbone size w/o insert (bp): 8264
  Vector type: Mammalian Expression, Lentiviral
  Selectable markers: Puromycin
Growth in bacteria
  Bacterial resistance: Ampicillin, 100 μg/mL
  Growth temperature: 37°C
  Growth strain: NEB Stable
  Copy number: High Copy
Gene/Insert
  Gene/Insert name: MIXL1
  Species: H. sapiens (human)
  Insert size (bp): 824
  Entrez Gene: MIXL1 (a.k.a. MILD1, MIX, MIXL)
  Promoter: EF1a
  Cloning method: Unknown
  Sequencing primers: 5′ GGGTGGAGACTGAAGTTAGGCCAG; 3′ CACATAGCGTAAAAGGAGCAACATAG
Terms and licenses: Academic/Nonprofit Terms; Industry Terms: Not Available to Industry
Depositor comments: NM_001282402,ENST00000542034 . The transcription factor ORF portion of this plasmid was synthesized by Genewiz. Please test multiple small colonies in case of plasmid recombination. To make this collection available in a timely manner, a portion of this collection was not fully sequenced by Addgene. If an Addgene verified full plasmid sequence is not available, please contact us prior to placing an order to request the full sequence.
How to cite: TFORF2583 was a gift from Feng Zhang (Addgene plasmid # 144391 ; http://n2t.net/addgene:144391 ; RRID:Addgene_144391)
