[The description below was written by a language model from this plasmid's Addgene catalogue record and pLannotate feature annotations shown in this document.]
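Description:
TFORF2583 is a lentiviral mammalian expression plasmid built on the pLX_TRC317 backbone, one member of a barcoded transcription factor ORF collection. It carries human MIXL1, a transcription factor involved in mesendoderm and endoderm formation and in early mesodermal commitment toward hematopoietic lineages. The catalogue lists the insert as 824 bp, of which the annotated MIXL1 coding sequence spans about 720 bp; the remainder presumably includes flanking sequence and the unique 24-bp barcode described for the collection, although the barcode itself is not annotated in the feature table. The ORF portion was made by gene synthesis. In bacteria the plasmid is maintained through a high-copy ColE1/pUC-type origin with ampicillin resistance, and an f1 origin is also present. The depositor warns that recombination can occur, as is common for plasmids with repeated LTR sequences.

The viral genome follows a third-generation, self-inactivating design. An RSV promoter drives a truncated HIV-1 5' LTR, followed by the Ψ packaging signal, a gag fragment and the RRE for Rev-dependent export. Within the proviral region, an SV40 early promoter expresses puromycin N-acetyltransferase to select transduced cells. A cPPT/CTS element, which aids nuclear import of the reverse-transcribed genome, lies between this cassette and the EF-1α promoter driving constitutive MIXL1 expression. A WPRE downstream of the ORF enhances transcript stability and expression, and the ΔU3 3' LTR followed by an SV40 polyadenylation signal closes the cassette. Short matches annotated as U6 promoter, lacZα, lacI and small t antigen fragments appear to be backbone remnants rather than functional units.

The construct is intended for overexpressing MIXL1 in mammalian cells, alone or in pooled screens. In pooled formats, reading the barcode identifies which transcription factor each cell received, for example in directed differentiation studies.
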