Features (pLannotate 1.2.2; 31 found; start..end, strand, type, name):
      1..1179    +  promoter       EF-1α promoter: strong constitutive promoter for human elongation factor EF-1α
   1196..1915    +  CDS            MIXL1: MIXL1_HUMAN - Also known as MIXL. Experimental evidence at protein level: Swiss-Prot protein existence level 1. Transcription factor that play a central role in proper axial mesendoderm morphogenesis and endoderm formation. Required for efficient differentiation of cells from the primitive streak stage to blood, by acting early in the recruitment and/or expansion of mesodermal progenitors to the hemangioblastic and hematopoietic lineages. Also involved in the morphogenesis of the heart and the gut during embryogenesis. Acts as a negative regulator of brachyury expression (By similarity). From
   1931..1984    +  promoter       U6 promoter (fragment): RNA polymerase III promoter for human U6 snRNA
   2026..2614    +  misc_feature   WPRE: woodchuck hepatitis virus posttranscriptional regulatory element
   2665..2684    +  misc_feature   cPPT/CTS (fragment): central polypurine tract and central termination sequence of HIV-1
   2686..2919    +  LTR            3' LTR (ΔU3): self-inactivating 3' long terminal repeat (LTR) from HIV-1
   2997..3118    +  polyA_signal   SV40 poly(A) signal: SV40 polyadenylation signal
   3158..3293    +  rep_origin     SV40 ori: SV40 origin of replication
   3314..3332    -  promoter       T7 promoter: promoter for bacteriophage T7 RNA polymerase
   3340..3495    +  CDS            lacZα (fragment): LacZα fragment of β-galactosidase; lacZ fragment
   3500..3928    +  rep_origin     f1 ori (sequence partly withheld): f1 bacteriophage origin of replication; arrow indicates direction of (+) strand synthesis
   3981..4085    +  promoter       AmpR promoter: bla
   4086..4946    +  CDS            AmpR: β-lactamase; bla; confers resistance to ampicillin, carbenicillin, and related antibiotics
   5117..5705    +  rep_origin     ori: high-copy-number ColE1/pMB1/pBR322/pUC origin of replication
   5888..5980    +  CDS            lacI (fragment): lac repressor; lacI; The lac repressor binds to the lac operator to inhibit transcription in E. coli. This inhibition can be relieved by adding lactose or isopropyl-β-D-thiogalactopyranoside (IPTG).
   5993..6014    +  protein_bind   CAP binding site: CAP binding activates transcription in the presence of cAMP. E. coli catabolite activator protein
   6029..6059    +  promoter       lac promoter: promoter for the E. coli lac operon
   6067..6083    +  protein_bind   lac operator: The lac repressor binds to the lac operator to inhibit transcription in E. coli. This inhibition can be relieved by adding lactose or isopropyl-β-D-thiogalactopyranoside (IPTG). lac repressor encoded by lacI
   6128..6146    +  promoter       T3 promoter: promoter for bacteriophage T3 RNA polymerase
   6174..6400    +  promoter       RSV promoter: Rous sarcoma virus enhancer/promoter
   6401..6581    +  LTR            5' LTR (truncated): truncated 5' long terminal repeat (LTR) from HIV-1
   6628..6753    +  misc_feature   HIV-1 Ψ: packaging signal of human immunodeficiency virus type 1
   6737..7100    +  CDS            HIV-1 gag (fragment): gag protein from human immunodeficiency virus 1; gag
   7246..7479    +  misc_feature   RRE: The Rev response element (RRE) of HIV-1 allows for Rev-dependent mRNA export from the nucleus to the cytoplasm.
   7856..7882    +  CDS            Rev (fragment): human immunodeficiency virus 1 (HIV-1) Rev protein; rev; enhances nuclear export of unspliced and incompletely spliced viral mRNAs
   7889..7912    +  promoter       SV40 promoter (fragment): SV40 early promoter
   7913..7984    +  promoter       SV40 promoter (fragment): SV40 enhancer and early promoter
   8008..8143    +  rep_origin     SV40 ori: SV40 origin of replication
   8189..8785    +  CDS            PuroR (fragment): puromycin N-acetyltransferase; pac from Streptomyces; confers resistance to puromycin
   8834..8951    +  misc_feature   cPPT/CTS: central polypurine tract and central termination sequence of HIV-1
   9016..9082    +  CDS            small t antigen (fragment): SV40 (simian virus 40) small t antigen
>Addgene plasmid #144391 | TFORF2583 | addgene full sequence | sequence record 353212 | Addgene NGS Result
GGCTCCGGTGCCCGTCAGTGGGCAGAGCGCACATCGCCCACAGTCCCCGAGAAGTTGGGGGGAGGGGTCG
GCAATTGAACCGGTGCCTAGAGAAGGTGGCGCGGGGTAAACTGGGAAAGTGATGTCGTGTACTGGCTCCG
CCTTTTTCCCGAGGGTGGGGGAGAACCGTATATAAGTGCAGTAGTCGCCGTGAACGTTCTTTTTCGCAAC
GGGTTTGCCGCCAGAACACAGGTAAGTGCCGTGTGTGGTTCCCGCGGGCCTGGCCTCTTTACGGGTTATG
GCCCTTGCGTGCCTTGAATTACTTCCACCTGGCTGCAGTACGTGATTCTTGATCCCGAGCTTCGGGTTGG
AAGTGGGTGGGAGAGTTCGAGGCCTTGCGCTTAAGGAGCCCCTTCGCCTCGTGCTTGAGTTGAGGCCTGG
CCTGGGCGCTGGGGCCGCCGCGTGCGAATCTGGTGGCACCTTCGCGCCTGTCTCGCTGCTTTCGATAAGT
CTCTAGCCATTTAAAATTTTTGATGACCTGCTGCGACGCTTTTTTTCTGGCAAGATAGTCTTGTAAATGC
GGGCCAAGATCTGCACACTGGTATTTCGGTTTTTGGGGCCGCGGGCGGCGACGGGGCCCGTGCGTCCCAG
CGCACATGTTCGGCGAGGCGGGGCCTGCGAGCGCGGCCACCGAGAATCGGACGGGGGTAGTCTCAAGCTG
GCCGGCCTGCTCTGGTGCCTGGCCTCGCGCCGCCGTGTATCGCCCCGCCCTGGGCGGCAAGGCTGGCCCG
GTCGGCACCAGTTGCGTGAGCGGAAAGATGGCCGCTTCCCGGCCCTGCTGCAGGGAGCTCAAAATGGAGG
ACGCGGCGCTCGGGAGAGCGGGCGGGTGAGTCACCCACACAAAGGAAAAGGGCCTTTCCGTCCTCAGCCG
TCGCTTCATGTGACTCCACGGAGTACCGGGCGCCGTCCAGGCACCTCGATTAGTTCTCGAGCTTTTGGAG
TACGTCGTCTTTAGGTTGGGGGGAGGGGTTTTATGCGATGGAGTTTCCCCACACTGAGTGGGTGGAGACT
GAAGTTAGGCCAGCTTGGCACTTGATGTAATTCTCCTTGGAATTTGCCCTTTTTGAGTTTGGATCTTGGT
TCATTCTCAAGCCTCAGACAGTGGTTCAAAGTTTTTTTCTTCCATTTCAGGTGTCGTGAGGCTAGCACCG
CCACCATGGCTACCGCTGAATCTCGCGCTCTGCAATTCGCTGAAGGTGCTGCTTTCCCGGCTTATCGTGC
TCCGCATGCTGGTGGTGCTCTGCTCCCACCGCCATCTCCGGCTGCTGCTCTCCTGCCGGCTCCACCGGCT
GGTCCGGGTCCGGCTACTTTCGCTGGTTTTCTGGGTCGTGATCCGGGTCCAGCTCCACCACCGCCGGCTT
CTCTCGGTTCTCCGGCTCCGCCGAAGGGTGCTGCTGCTCCATCTGCTTCTCAACGTCGTAAACGTACCTC
CTTTTCTGCTGAGCAACTCCAACTCCTCGAACTGGTTTTTCGTCGTACTCGTTATCCGGATATTCATCTG
CGTGAACGTCTCGCTGCTCTGACTCTCCTGCCGGAATCTCGTATTCAACTGCTGTTCTCCCCGCTGTTTC
AAGTTTGGTTTCAAAATCGTCGCGCTAAATCCCGTCGCCAATCTGGTAAGTCTTTTCAGCCGCTGGCACG
TCCAGAAATCATTCTGAATCATTGCGCACCGGGTACCGAGACCAAGTGCCTCAAACCGCAACTCCCGCTG
GAAGTTGACGTTAATTGTCTCCCGGAGCCGAATGGTGTAGGTGGTGGTATTTCCGATTCCTCTTCTCAGG
GCCAAAACTTCGAGACTTGCTCTCCGCTGTCCGAGGATATCGGCTCTAAACTCGATTCTTGGGAAGAGCA
TATTTTCTCCGCTTTCGGCAATTTCTAGTAATGAACTAGTCCGTAACTTGAAAGTATTTCGATTTCTTGG
CTTTATATATCTTGTGGAAAGGACGAATTACCGCAGGTCATGGAGGCACGACGCGTTAAGTCGACAATCA
ACCTCTGGATTACAAAATTTGTGAAAGATTGACTGGTATTCTTAACTATGTTGCTCCTTTTACGCTATGT
GGATACGCTGCTTTAATGCCTTTGTATCATGCTATTGCTTCCCGTATGGCTTTCATTTTCTCCTCCTTGT
ATAAATCCTGGTTGCTGTCTCTTTATGAGGAGTTGTGGCCCGTTGTCAGGCAACGTGGCGTGGTGTGCAC
TGTGTTTGCTGACGCAACCCCCACTGGTTGGGGCATTGCCACCACCTGTCAGCTCCTTTCCGGGACTTTC
GCTTTCCCCCTCCCTATTGCCACGGCGGAACTCATCGCCGCCTGCCTTGCCCGCTGCTGGACAGGGGCTC
GGCTGTTGGGCACTGACAATTCCGTGGTGTTGTCGGGGAAATCATCGTCCTTTCCTTGGCTGCTCGCCTG
TGTTGCCACCTGGATTCTGCGCGGGACGTCCTTCTGCTACGTCCCTTCGGCCCTCAATCCAGCGGACCTT
CCTTCCCGCGGCCTGCTGCCGGCTCTGCGGCCTCTTCCGCGTCTTCGCCTTCGCCCTCAGACGAGTCGGA
TCTCCCTTTGGGCCGCCTCCCCGCGTCGACTTTAAGACCAATGACTTACAAGGCAGCTGTAGATCTTAGC
CACTTTTTAAAAGAAAAGGGGGGACTGGAAGGGCTAATTCACTCCCAACGAAGACAAGATCTGCTTTTTG
CTTGTACTGGGTCTCTCTGGTTAGACCAGATCTGAGCCTGGGAGCTCTCTGGCTAACTAGGGAACCCACT
GCTTAAGCCTCAATAAAGCTTGCCTTGAGTGCTTCAAGTAGTGTGTGCCCGTCTGTTGTGTGACTCTGGT
AACTAGAGATCCCTCAGACCCTTTTAGTCAGTGTGGAAAATCTCTAGCAGTACGTATAGTAGTTCATGTC
ATCTTATTATTCAGTATTTATAACTTGCAAAGAAATGAATATCAGAGAGTGAGAGGAACTTGTTTATTGC
AGCTTATAATGGTTACAAATAAAGCAATAGCATCACAAATTTCACAAATAAAGCATTTTTTTCACTGCAT
TCTAGTTGTGGTTTGTCCAAACTCATCAATGTATCTTATCATGTCTGGCTCTAGCTATCCCGCCCCTAAC
TCCGCCCATCCCGCCCCTAACTCCGCCCAGTTCCGCCCATTCTCCGCCCCATGGCTGACTAATTTTTTTT
ATTTATGCAGAGGCCGAGGCCGCCTCGGCCTCTGAGCTATTCCAGAAGTAGTGAGGAGGCTTTTTTGGAG
GCCTAGGGACGTACCCAATTCGCCCTATAGTGAGTCGTATTACGCGCGCTCACTGGCCGTCGTTTTACAA
CGTCGTGACTGGGAAAACCCTGGCGTTACCCAACTTAATCGCCTTGCAGCACATCCCCCTTTCGCCAGCT
GGCGTAATAGCGAAGAGGCCCGCACCGATCGCCCTTCCCAACAGTTGCGCAGCCTGAATGGCGAATGGG
[124 nt withheld, positions 3500-3623]
C
[91 nt withheld, positions 3625-3715]
A
[49 nt withheld, positions 3717-3765]
CCTTTGACGTTGGAGTCCACGTTCTTT
[37 nt withheld, positions 3793-3829]
ACCCTATCTCGGTCTATTCTTTTGATTTATAAGGGATTTTGCCGATTTCGGCCTATTGGTTAAAAAATGA
GCTGATTTAACAAAAATTTAACGCGAATTTTAACAAAATATTAACGCTTACAATTTAGGTGGCACTTTTC
GGGGAAATGTGCGCGGAACCCCTATTTGTTTATTTTTCTAAATACATTCAAATATGTATCCGCTCATGAG
ACAATAACCCTGATAAATGCTTCAATAATATTGAAAAAGGAAGAGTATGAGTATTCAACATTTCCGTGTC
GCCCTTATTCCCTTTTTTGCGGCATTTTGCCTTCCTGTTTTTGCTCACCCAGAAACGCTGGTGAAAGTAA
AAGATGCTGAAGATCAGTTGGGTGCACGAGTGGGTTACATCGAACTGGATCTCAACAGCGGTAAGATCCT
TGAGAGTTTTCGCCCCGAAGAACGTTTTCCAATGATGAGCACTTTTAAAGTTCTGCTATGTGGCGCGGTA
TTATCCCGTATTGACGCCGGGCAAGAGCAACTCGGTCGCCGCATACACTATTCTCAGAATGACTTGGTTG
AGTACTCACCAGTCACAGAAAAGCATCTTACGGATGGCATGACAGTAAGAGAATTATGCAGTGCTGCCAT
AACCATGAGTGATAACACTGCGGCCAACTTACTTCTGACAACGATCGGAGGACCGAAGGAGCTAACCGCT
TTTTTGCACAACATGGGGGATCATGTAACTCGCCTTGATCGTTGGGAACCGGAGCTGAATGAAGCCATAC
CAAACGACGAGCGTGACACCACGATGCCTGTAGCAATGGCAACAACGTTGCGCAAACTATTAACTGGCGA
ACTACTTACTCTAGCTTCCCGGCAACAATTAATAGACTGGATGGAGGCGGATAAAGTTGCAGGACCACTT
CTGCGCTCGGCCCTTCCGGCTGGCTGGTTTATTGCTGATAAATCTGGAGCCGGTGAGCGTGGGTCTCGCG
GTATCATTGCAGCACTGGGGCCAGATGGTAAGCCCTCCCGTATCGTAGTTATCTACACGACGGGGAGTCA
GGCAACTATGGATGAACGAAATAGACAGATCGCTGAGATAGGTGCCTCACTGATTAAGCATTGGTAACTG
TCAGACCAAGTTTACTCATATATACTTTAGATTGATTTAAAACTTCATTTTTAATTTAAAAGGATCTAGG
TGAAGATCCTTTTTGATAATCTCATGACCAAAATCCCTTAACGTGAGTTTTCGTTCCACTGAGCGTCAGA
CCCCGTAGAAAAGATCAAAGGATCTTCTTGAGATCCTTTTTTTCTGCGCGTAATCTGCTGCTTGCAAACA
AAAAAACCACCGCTACCAGCGGTGGTTTGTTTGCCGGATCAAGAGCTACCAACTCTTTTTCCGAAGGTAA
CTGGCTTCAGCAGAGCGCAGATACCAAATACTGTTCTTCTAGTGTAGCCGTAGTTAGGCCACCACTTCAA
GAACTCTGTAGCACCGCCTACATACCTCGCTCTGCTAATCCTGTTACCAGTGGCTGCTGCCAGTGGCGAT
AAGTCGTGTCTTACCGGGTTGGACTCAAGACGATAGTTACCGGATAAGGCGCAGCGGTCGGGCTGAACGG
GGGGTTCGTGCACACAGCCCAGCTTGGAGCGAACGACCTACACCGAACTGAGATACCTACAGCGTGAGCT
ATGAGAAAGCGCCACGCTTCCCGAAGGGAGAAAGGCGGACAGGTATCCGGTAAGCGGCAGGGTCGGAACA
GGAGAGCGCACGAGGGAGCTTCCAGGGGGAAACGCCTGGTATCTTTATAGTCCTGTCGGGTTTCGCCACC
TCTGACTTGAGCGTCGATTTTTGTGATGCTCGTCAGGGGGGCGGAGCCTATGGAAAAACGCCAGCAACGC
GGCCTTTTTACGGTTCCTGGCCTTTTGCTGGCCTTTTGCTCACATGTTCTTTCCTGCGTTATCCCCTGAT
TCTGTGGATAACCGTATTACCGCCTTTGAGTGAGCTGATACCGCTCGCCGCAGCCGAACGACCGAGCGCA
GCGAGTCAGTGAGCGAGGAAGCGGAAGAGCGCCCAATACGCAAACCGCCTCTCCCCGCGCGTTGGCCGAT
TCATTAATGCAGCTGGCACGACAGGTTTCCCGACTGGAAAGCGGGCAGTGAGCGCAACGCAATTAATGTG
AGTTAGCTCACTCATTAGGCACCCCAGGCTTTACACTTTATGCTTCCGGCTCGTATGTTGTGTGGAATTG
TGAGCGGATAACAATTTCACACAGGAAACAGCTATGACCATGATTACGCCAAGCGCGCAATTAACCCTCA
CTAAAGGGAACAAAAGCTGGAGCTGCAAGCTTAATGTAGTCTTATGCAATACTCTTGTAGTCTTGCAACA
TGGTAACGATGAGTTAGCAACATGCCTTACAAGGAGAGAAAAAGCACCGTGCATGCCGATTGGTGGAAGT
AAGGTGGTACGATCGTGCCTTATTAGGAAGGCAACAGACGGGTCTGACATGGATTGGACGAACCACTGAA
TTGCCGCATTGCAGAGATATTGTATTTAAGTGCCTAGCTCGATACATAAACGGGTCTCTCTGGTTAGACC
AGATCTGAGCCTGGGAGCTCTCTGGCTAACTAGGGAACCCACTGCTTAAGCCTCAATAAAGCTTGCCTTG
AGTGCTTCAAGTAGTGTGTGCCCGTCTGTTGTGTGACTCTGGTAACTAGAGATCCCTCAGACCCTTTTAG
TCAGTGTGGAAAATCTCTAGCAGTGGCGCCCGAACAGGGACTTGAAAGCGAAAGGGAAACCAGAGGAGCT
CTCTCGACGCAGGACTCGGCTTGCTGAAGCGCGCACGGCAAGAGGCGAGGGGCGGCGACTGGTGAGTACG
CCAAAAATTTTGACTAGCGGAGGCTAGAAGGAGAGAGATGGGTGCGAGAGCGTCAGTATTAAGCGGGGGA
GAATTAGATCGCGATGGGAAAAAATTCGGTTAAGGCCAGGGGGAAAGAAAAAATATAAATTAAAACATAT
AGTATGGGCAAGCAGGGAGCTAGAACGATTCGCAGTTAATCCTGGCCTGTTAGAAACATCAGAAGGCTGT
AGACAAATACTGGGACAGCTACAACCATCCCTTCAGACAGGATCAGAAGAACTTAGATCATTATATAATA
CAGTAGCAACCCTCTATTGTGTGCATCAAAGGATAGAGATAAAAGACACCAAGGAAGCTTTAGACAAGAT
AGAGGAAGAGCAAAACAAAAGTAAGACCACCGCACAGCAAGCGGCCGCTGATCTTCAGACCTGGAGGAGG
AGATATGAGGGACAATTGGAGAAGTGAATTATATAAATATAAAGTAGTAAAAATTGAACCATTAGGAGTA
GCACCCACCAAGGCAAAGAGAAGAGTGGTGCAGAGAGAAAAAAGAGCAGTGGGAATAGGAGCTTTGTTCC
TTGGGTTCTTGGGAGCAGCAGGAAGCACTATGGGCGCAGCGTCAATGACGCTGACGGTACAGGCCAGACA
ATTATTGTCTGGTATAGTGCAGCAGCAGAACAATTTGCTGAGGGCTATTGAGGCGCAACAGCATCTGTTG
CAACTCACAGTCTGGGGCATCAAGCAGCTCCAGGCAAGAATCCTGGCTGTGGAAAGATACCTAAAGGATC
AACAGCTCCTGGGGATTTGGGGTTGCTCTGGAAAACTCATTTGCACCACTGCTGTGCCTTGGAATGCTAG
TTGGAGTAATAAATCTCTGGAACAGATTTGGAATCACACGACCTGGATGGAGTGGGACAGAGAAATTAAC
AATTACACAAGCTTAATACACTCCTTAATTGAAGAATCGCAAAACCAGCAAGAAAAGAATGAACAAGAAT
TATTGGAATTAGATAAATGGGCAAGTTTGTGGAATTGGTTTAACATAACAAATTGGCTGTGGTATATAAA
ATTATTCATAATGATAGTAGGAGGCTTGGTAGGTTTAAGAATAGTTTTTGCTGTACTTTCTATAGTGAAT
AGAGTTAGGCAGGGATATTCACCATTATCGTTTCAGACCCACCTCCCAACCCCGAGGGGACCCATGCATT
GCATCTCAATTAGTCAGCAACCAGGTGTGGAAAGTCCCCAGGCTCCCCAGCAGGCAGAAGTATGCAAAGC
ATGCGTCTCAATTAGTCAGCAACCATAGTCCCGCCCCTAACTCCGCCCATCCCGCCCCTAACTCCGCCCA
GTTCCGCCCATTCTCCGCCCCATGGCTGACTAATTTTTTTTATTTATGCAGAGGCCGAGGCCGCCTCGGC
CTCTGAGCTATTCCAGAAGTAGTGAGGAGGCTTTTTTGGAGGCCTAGGCTTTTGCAAAAAGCTTTCTAGA
GGTACCACCGGAGCTTACCATGACCGAGTACAAGCCCACGGTGCGCCTCGCCACCCGCGACGACGTCCCC
AGGGCCGTACGCACCCTCGCCGCCGCGTTCGCCGACTACCCCGCCACGCGCCACACCGTCGATCCGGACC
GCCACATCGAGCGGGTCACCGAGCTGCAAGAACTCTTCCTCACGCGCGTCGGGCTCGACATCGGCAAGGT
GTGGGTCGCGGACGACGGCGCCGCCGTGGCGGTCTGGACCACGCCGGAGAGCGTCGAAGCGGGGGCGGTG
TTCGCCGAGATCGGCCCGCGCATGGCCGAGTTGAGCGGTTCCCGGCTGGCCGCGCAGCAACAGATGGAAG
GCCTCCTGGCGCCGCACCGGCCCAAGGAGCCCGCGTGGTTCCTGGCCACCGTCGGCGTCTCGCCCGACCA
CCAGGGCAAGGGTCTGGGCAGCGCCGTCGTGCTCCCCGGAGTGGAGGCGGCCGAGCGCGCCGGGGTGCCC
GCCTTCCTGGAGACCTCCGCGCCCCGCAACCTCCCCTTCTACGAGCGGCTCGGCTTCACCGTCACCGCCG
ACGTCGAGGTGCCCGAAGGACCGCGCACCTGGTGCATGACCCGCAAGCCCGGTGCCAGTTAACGAATTCT
AGATCTTGAGACAAATGGCAGTATTCATCCACAATTTTAAAAGAAAAGGGGGGATTGGGGGGTACAGTGC
AGGGGAAAGAATAGTAGACATAATAGCAACAGACATACAAACTAAAGAATTACAAAAACAAATTACAAAA
ATTCAAAATTTTCGGGTTTATTACAGGGACAGCAGAGATCCACTTTGGCGCCGGCTCGAGGCCTGCAGGT
GCAAAGATGGATAAAGTTTTAAACAGAGAGGAATCTTTGCAGCTAATGGACCTTCTAGGTCTTGAAAGGA
GTGGGAATT
