>Addgene plasmid #144391 | TFORF2583 | depositor partial sequence | sequence record 285288 | Insert
ACCGCCACCATGGCTACCGCTGAATCTCGCGCTCTGCAATTCGCTGAAGGTGCTGCTTTCCCGGCTTATC
GTGCTCCGCATGCTGGTGGTGCTCTGCTCCCACCGCCATCTCCGGCTGCTGCTCTCCTGCCGGCTCCACC
GGCTGGTCCGGGTCCGGCTACTTTCGCTGGTTTTCTGGGTCGTGATCCGGGTCCAGCTCCACCACCGCCG
GCTTCTCTCGGTTCTCCGGCTCCGCCGAAGGGTGCTGCTGCTCCATCTGCTTCTCAACGTCGTAAACGTA
CCTCCTTTTCTGCTGAGCAACTCCAACTCCTCGAACTGGTTTTTCGTCGTACTCGTTATCCGGATATTCA
TCTGCGTGAACGTCTCGCTGCTCTGACTCTCCTGCCGGAATCTCGTATTCAACTGCTGTTCTCCCCGCTG
TTTCAAGTTTGGTTTCAAAATCGTCGCGCTAAATCCCGTCGCCAATCTGGTAAGTCTTTTCAGCCGCTGG
CACGTCCAGAAATCATTCTGAATCATTGCGCACCGGGTACCGAGACCAAGTGCCTCAAACCGCAACTCCC
GCTGGAAGTTGACGTTAATTGTCTCCCGGAGCCGAATGGTGTAGGTGGTGGTATTTCCGATTCCTCTTCT
CAGGGCCAAAACTTCGAGACTTGCTCTCCGCTGTCCGAGGATATCGGCTCTAAACTCGATTCTTGGGAAG
AGCATATTTTCTCCGCTTTCGGCAATTTCTAGTAATGAACTAGTCCGTAACTTGAAAGTATTTCGATTTC
TTGGCTTTATATATCTTGTGGAAAGGACGAATTACCGCAGGTCATGGAGGCACG
