>Addgene plasmid #144391 | TFORF2583 | depositor partial sequence | sequence record 285289 | Barcode
ATTACCGCAGGTCATGGAGGCACG
